>Addgene plasmid #83044 | p2CT-Cdi | depositor partial sequence | sequence record 157943 | Covering the first ORF part
ATGAAATACCACGTAGGTATAGACGTCGGTACATTTTCCGTGGGACTAGCTGCCATCGAAGTAGATGACG
CTGGAATGCCCATTAAGACGTTAAGCTTGGTATCGCATATTCACGATTCGGGATTAGATCCTGACGAGAT
TAAATCTGCGGTGACGCGATTAGCATCATCAGGTATTGCGCGTAGAACACGGCGCCTCTACCGGCGTAAG
CGTCGTCGTTTGCAGCAGCTGGATAAGTTTATTCAGCGCCAAGGTTGGCCAGTAATTGAATTGGAAGATT
ATTCTGATCCGCTTTATCCATGGAAGGTTCGTGCAGAACTCGCGGCTAGCTATATAGCTGATGAGAAAGA
ACGGGGAGAAAAACTGTCGGTAGCGTTGCGGCATATTGCGCGTCACCGAGGTTGGCGGAATCCCTATGCA
AAAGTTTCTTCGTTATATCTTCCCGATGGGCCTAGTGATGCTTTTAAAGCAATCCGAGAAGAAATAAAAA
GAGCATCCGGCCAACCGGTGCCAGAAACCGCAACAGTAGGCCAGATGGTTACTCTATGCGAACTGGGTAC
TTTAAAACTTCGTGGTGAAGGTGGCGTGCTGTCAGCACGACTGCAGCAGTCTGATTACGCTCGAGAGATC
CAAGAAATCTGCCGGATGCAAGAAATTGGACAGGAACTATATCGCAAGATTATCGACGTAGTTTTTGCTG
