>Addgene plasmid #83044 | p2CT-Cdi | addgene partial sequence | sequence record 161522 | T7term 5'-GCTAGTTATTGCTCAGCGG-3'
TAGCAGCCGGATCAGCGCGCACGCGTGGTACCGGCCGGCCACCAGGTGGTGCGCCGCGATCGCGGATCCG
TTATCCACTTCCAATGTTATTACTGCACCTTCCAAGTCACGGGGAGGTGCGCAGTGCTTTCAAGACGAAC
ACGCCCTAACGAATCACGCCGCACTACAGTGACGTTTCCGTCAGAGAACAGCTTATTCACAGCCGGAAGC
CATCCAGGTCTATCAATAATCTTTGATAGCTCAGGAGCCGACTCTTTTTTGATCCCTTCTTTACTCATTT
GCAGAGGACGCAACCTAAGTTTAGAAGGACTAAAGAACTCATCTACCCGCCATCTACGAATAGTTCCAAG
CTCAGCTTCTACAGCTTTTACTTGGTCTGTTGCGATCTTCGAGGTATCAACAACAAGTTCATCGTCTACG
ACTAGCCAACCGAGATATTCGGCGTTACCGGTAGCAAGTGCATCTCGAAGTTTCTTTTCTGCCTGTCGCA
TCGACATGGTCTGAGGTTTTAGTTCAACCGAGAACAGGTCTTGATTACGATATGGCAATAAATCAATGGT
ATAGACCCTAAGCATTGCAAATGCTGGCTTTTTACCTGAAGTGATTTTATATACCCTGGCATGGTGGAAG
CTGCTTCCCAATTCTGCATAGCCACCTCGAAGAGCTATAGAGCCTGCCGAAACAGGGAATAATCCAATGT
TATCTCCTGCATACACATGTGTTCCGTTTACCCGTATATGGCGCTCTGGGTTTGCTGGAAGCCCCTCTTT
GGGATCAAAACCTGGTTCACGTGTCAAAGCACACCAAAGGGCTTCACTGGATGCCTTATCAATATCGGAC
ACAGATAATTGGCTACTTAGCTTTACTTTAG
