>Addgene plasmid #83044 | p2CT-Cdi | addgene partial sequence | sequence record 161523 | T7 5'-TAATACGACTCACTATAGGG-3'
ATTAGCGGCCGCCCTGCAGGACTCGAGTTCTAGAAATAATTTTGTTTAACTTTAAGAAGGAGATATACAT
ATGAAATCTTCTCACCATCACCATCACCATCACCATCACCATGGTTCTTCTATGAAAATCGAAGAAGGTA
AACTGGTAATCTGGATTAACGGCGATAAAGGCTATAACGGTCTCGCTGAAGTCGGTAAGAAATTCGAGAA
AGATACCGGAATTAAAGTCACCGTTGAGCATCCGGATAAACTGGAAGAGAAATTCCCACAGGTTGCGGCA
ACTGGCGATGGCCCTGACATTATCTTCTGGGCACACGACCGCTTTGGTGGCTACGCTCAATCTGGCCTGT
TGGCTGAAATCACCCCGGACAAAGCGTTCCAGGACAAGCTGTATCCGTTTACCTGGGATGCCGTACGTTA
CAACGGCAAGCTGATTGCTTACCCGATCGCTGTTGAAGCGTTATCGCTGATTTATAACAAAGATCTGCTG
CCGAACCCGCCAAAAACCTGGGAAGAGATCCCGGCGCTGGATAAAGAACTGAAAGCGAAAGGTAAGAGCG
CGCTGATGTTCAACCTGCAAGAACCGTACTTCACCTGGCCGCTGATTGCTGCTGACGGGGGTTATGCGTT
CAAGTATGAAAACGGCAAGTACGACATTAAAGACGTGGGCGTGGATAACGCTGGCGCGAAAGCGGGTCTG
ACCTTCCTGGTTGACCTGATTAAAAACAAACACATGAATGCAGACACCGATTACTCCATCGCAGAAGCTG
CCTTTAATAAAGGCGAAACAGCGATGACCATCAACGGGCCCGTGGGCATGGTCCAACATCGACACCAGCA
AAGTGAATTATGGTGTAACGGTACTGCCGACCTTCAAGGGTCAACCATCCAAACCGTTCGTTGGCGTGCT
GAGCGCAGGTATTAACGCCGC
