[The description below was written by a language model from this plasmid's Addgene catalogue record.]
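Description:
p2CT-Cdi is a bacterial expression plasmid built on a pET-type backbone for producing the Cas9 protein of Corynebacterium diphtheriae (CdiCas9). It is selected with ampicillin and is maintained in a standard E. coli cloning strain (DH5alpha). The copy number is listed as unknown, and the record names neither the origin of replication nor the promoter. pET vectors generally drive expression from a T7 promoter in hosts that supply T7 RNA polymerase, but that arrangement is not confirmed here. No feature table is provided, so regulatory elements, terminators and linker or protease-cleavage sequences cannot be described.

The CdiCas9 coding sequence carries an N-terminal His-MBP fusion. The polyhistidine tag allows capture by immobilised metal affinity chromatography. Maltose-binding protein commonly improves the solubility and yield of large recombinant proteins such as Cas9 and offers a second affinity handle. The record does not say whether the tag can be removed from the purified protein.

The stated purpose is simply expression of CdiCas9, and the plasmid is associated with work on single-stranded DNA cleavage by divergent CRISPR-Cas9 enzymes. This suggests that it is mainly used for recombinant production and purification of this Cas9 orthologue for in vitro biochemical characterisation, for example comparing its nucleic acid cleavage activities with those of other Cas9 family members. The record does not indicate that a guide RNA cassette is present, so any guide RNA would presumably be supplied separately.
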