Addgene plasmid #83044: p2CT-Cdi
Purpose: Expresses Corynebacterium diphtheriae Cas9 (CdiCas9)
Depositing lab: Jennifer Doudna. Depositing organization: University of California, Berkeley. Publication: Single-Stranded DNA Cleavage by Divergent CRISPR-Cas9 Enzymes. Ma E, Harrington LB, O'Connell MR, Zhou K, Doudna JA. Mol Cell. 2015 Nov 5;60(3):398-407. doi: 10.1016/j.molcel.2015.10.030. PubMed 26545076.
Backbone
  Vector backbone: PET
  Vector type: Bacterial Expression
Growth in bacteria
  Bacterial resistance: Ampicillin, 100 μg/mL
  Growth temperature: 37°C
  Growth strain: DH5alpha
  Copy number: Unknown
Gene/Insert
  Gene/Insert name: CdiCas9
  Tag / fusion protein: His-MBP (N terminal on insert)
Terms and licenses: Academic/Nonprofit Terms; Industry Terms: Not Available to Industry
How to cite: p2CT-Cdi was a gift from Jennifer Doudna (Addgene plasmid # 83044 ; http://n2t.net/addgene:83044 ; RRID:Addgene_83044)
